>Addgene plasmid #127644 | pLentiCRISPRv2 Neo | addgene full sequence | sequence record 248932 | Addgene NGS Result
GTCGACGGATCGGGAGATCTCCCGATCCCCTATGGTGCACTCTCAGTACAATCTGCTCTGATGCCGCATA
GTTAAGCCAGTATCTGCTCCCTGCTTGTGTGTTGGAGGTCGCTGAGTAGTGCGCGAGCAAAATTTAAGCT
ACAACAAGGCAAGGCTTGACCGACAATTGCATGAAGAATCTGCTTAGGGTTAGGCGTTTTGCGCTGCTTC
GCGATGTACGGGCCAGATATACGCGTTGACATTGATTATTGACTAGTTATTAATAGTAATCAATTACGGG
GTCATTAGTTCATAGCCCATATATGGAGTTCCGCGTTACATAACTTACGGTAAATGGCCCGCCTGGCTGA
CCGCCCAACGACCCCCGCCCATTGACGTCAATAATGACGTATGTTCCCATAGTAACGCCAATAGGGACTT
TCCATTGACGTCAATGGGTGGAGTATTTACGGTAAACTGCCCACTTGGCAGTACATCAAGTGTATCATAT
GCCAAGTACGCCCCCTATTGACGTCAATGACGGTAAATGGCCCGCCTGGCATTATGCCCAGTACATGACC
TTATGGGACTTTCCTACTTGGCAGTACATCTACGTATTAGTCATCGCTATTACCATGGTGATGCGGTTTT
GGCAGTACATCAATGGGCGTGGATAGCGGTTTGACTCACGGGGATTTCCAAGTCTCCACCCCATTGACGT
CAATGGGAGTTTGTTTTGGCACCAAAATCAACGGGACTTTCCAAAATGTCGTAACAACTCCGCCCCATTG
ACGCAAATGGGCGGTAGGCGTGTACGGTGGGAGGTCTATATAAGCAGCGCGTTTTGCCTGTACTGGGTCT
CTCTGGTTAGACCAGATCTGAGCCTGGGAGCTCTCTGGCTAACTAGGGAACCCACTGCTTAAGCCTCAAT
AAAGCTTGCCTTGAGTGCTTCAAGTAGTGTGTGCCCGTCTGTTGTGTGACTCTGGTAACTAGAGATCCCT
CAGACCCTTTTAGTCAGTGTGGAAAATCTCTAGCAGTGGCGCCCGAACAGGGACTTGAAAGCGAAAGGGA
AACCAGAGGAGCTCTCTCGACGCAGGACTCGGCTTGCTGAAGCGCGCACGGCAAGAGGCGAGGGGCGGCG
ACTGGTGAGTACGCCAAAAATTTTGACTAGCGGAGGCTAGAAGGAGAGAGATGGGTGCGAGAGCGTCAGT
ATTAAGCGGGGGAGAATTAGATCGCGATGGGAAAAAATTCGGTTAAGGCCAGGGGGAAAGAAAAAATATA
AATTAAAACATATAGTATGGGCAAGCAGGGAGCTAGAACGATTCGCAGTTAATCCTGGCCTGTTAGAAAC
ATCAGAAGGCTGTAGACAAATACTGGGACAGCTACAACCATCCCTTCAGACAGGATCAGAAGAACTTAGA
TCATTATATAATACAGTAGCAACCCTCTATTGTGTGCATCAAAGGATAGAGATAAAAGACACCAAGGAAG
CTTTAGACAAGATAGAGGAAGAGCAAAACAAAAGTAAGACCACCGCACAGCAAGCGGCCGCTGATCTTCA
GACCTGGAGGAGGAGATATGAGGGACAATTGGAGAAGTGAATTATATAAATATAAAGTAGTAAAAATTGA
ACCATTAGGAGTAGCACCCACCAAGGCAAAGAGAAGAGTGGTGCAGAGAGAAAAAAGAGCAGTGGGAATA
GGAGCTTTGTTCCTTGGGTTCTTGGGAGCAGCAGGAAGCACTATGGGCGCAGCGTCAATGACGCTGACGG
TACAGGCCAGACAATTATTGTCTGGTATAGTGCAGCAGCAGAACAATTTGCTGAGGGCTATTGAGGCGCA
ACAGCATCTGTTGCAACTCACAGTCTGGGGCATCAAGCAGCTCCAGGCAAGAATCCTGGCTGTGGAAAGA
TACCTAAAGGATCAACAGCTCCTGGGGATTTGGGGTTGCTCTGGAAAACTCATTTGCACCACTGCTGTGC
CTTGGAATGCTAGTTGGAGTAATAAATCTCTGGAACAGATTTGGAATCACACGACCTGGATGGAGTGGGA
CAGAGAAATTAACAATTACACAAGCTTAATACACTCCTTAATTGAAGAATCGCAAAACCAGCAAGAAAAG
AATGAACAAGAATTATTGGAATTAGATAAATGGGCAAGTTTGTGGAATTGGTTTAACATAACAAATTGGC
TGTGGTATATAAAATTATTCATAATGATAGTAGGAGGCTTGGTAGGTTTAAGAATAGTTTTTGCTGTACT
TTCTATAGTGAATAGAGTTAGGCAGGGATATTCACCATTATCGTTTCAGACCCACCTCCCAACCCCGAGG
GGACCCGACAGGCCCGAAGGAATAGAAGAAGAAGGTGGAGAGAGAGACAGAGACAGATCCATTCGATTAG
TGAACGGATCGGCACTGCGTGCGCCAATTCTGCAGACAAATGGCAGTATTCATCCACAATTTTAAAAGAA
AAGGGGGGATTGGGGGGTACAGTGCAGGGGAAAGAATAGTAGACATAATAGCAACAGACATACAAACTAA
AGAATTACAAAAACAAATTACAAAAATTCAAAATTTTCGGGTTTATTACAGGGACAGCAGAGATCCAGTT
TGGTTAATTAAGGTACCGAGGGCCTATTTCCCATGATTCCTTCATATTTGCATATACGATACAAGGCTGT
TAGAGAGATAATTAGAATTAATTTGACTGTAAACACAAAGATATTAGTACAAAATACGTGACGTAGAAAG
TAATAATTTCTTGGGTAGTTTGCAGTTTTAAAATTATGTTTTAAAATGGACTATCATATGCTTACCGTAA
CTTGAAAGTATTTCGATTTCTTGGCTTTATATATCTTGTGGAAAGGACGAAACACCGGAGACGGTTGTAA
ATGAGCACACAAAATACACATGCTAAAATATTATATTCTATGACCTTTATAAAATCAACCAAAATCTTCT
TTTTAATAACTTTAGTATCAATAATTAGAATTTTTATGTTCCTTTTTGCAAACTTTTAATAAAAATGAGC
AAAATAAAAAAACGCTAGTTTTAGTAACTCGCGTTGTTTTCTTCACCTTTAATAATAGCTACTCCACCAC
TTGTTCCTAAGCGGTCAGCTCCTGCTTCAATCATTTTTTGAGCATCTTCAAATGTTCTAACTCCACCAGC
TGCTTTAACTAAAGCATTGTCTTTAACAACTGACTTCATTAGTTTAACATCTTCAAATGTTGCACCTGAT
TTTGAAAATCCTGTTGATGTTTTAACAAATTCTAATCCAGCTTCAACAGCTATTTCACAAGCTTTCATGA
TTTCTTCTTTTGTTAATAAACAATTTTCCATAATACATTTAACAACATGTGATCCAGCTGCTTTTTTTAC
AGCTTTCATGTCTTCTAAAACTAATTCATAATTTTTGTCTTTTAATGCACCAATATTTAATACCATATCA
ATTTCTGTTGCACCATCTTTAATTGCTTCAGAAACTTCGAATGCTTTTGTAGCTGTTGTGCATGCACCTA
GAGGAAAACCTACAACATTTGTTATTCCTACATTTGTGCCTTTTAATAATTCTTTACAATAGCTTGTTCA
ATATGAATTAACACAAACTGTTGCAAAATCAAATTCAATTGCTTCATCACATAATTGTTTAATTTCAGCT
TTCGTAGCATCTTGTTTTAATAATGTGTGATCTATATATTTGTTTAGTTTCATTTTTTCTCCTATATATT
CATTTTTAATTTTAATTCTTTAATAATTTCGTCTACTTTAACTTTAGCGTTTTGAACAGATTCACCAACA
CCTATAAAATAAATTTTTAGTTTAGGTTCAGTTCCACTTGGGCGAACAGCAAATCATGACTTATCTTCTA
AATAAAATTTTAGTAAGTCTTGTCCTGGCATATTATACATTCCATCGATGTAGTCTTCAACATTAACAAC
TTTAAGTCCAGCAATTTGAGTTAAGGGTGTTGCTCTCAATGATTTCATTAATGGTTCAATTTTTAATTTC
TTTTCTTCTGGTTTAAAATTCAAGTTTAAAGTGAAAGTGTAATATGCACCCATTTCTTTAAATAAATCTT
CTAAATAGTCTACTAATGTTTTATTTTGTTTTTTATAAAATCAAGCAGCCTCTGCTATTAATATAGAAGC
TTGTATTCCATCTTTATCTCTAGCTGAGTCATCAATTACATATCCATAACTTTCTTCATAAGCAAAAACA
AAATTTAATCCGTTATCTTCTTCTTTAGCAATTTCTCTACCCATTCATTTAAATCCAGTTAAAGTTTTTA
CAATATTAACTCCATATTTTTCATGAGCGATTCTATCACCCAAATCACTTGTTACAAAACTTGAATATAG
AGCCGGATTTTTTGGAATGCTATTTAAGCGTTTTAGATTTGATAATTTTCAATCAATTAAAATTGGTCCT
GTTTGATTTCCATCTAATCTTACAAAATGACCATCATGTTTTATTGCCATTCCAAATCTGTCAGCATCTG
GGTCATTCATAATAATAATATCTGCATCATGTTTAATACCATATTCAAGCGGTATTTTTCATGCAGGATC
AAATTCTGGATTTGGATTTACAACATTTTTAAATGTTTCATCTTCAAATGCATGCTCTTCAACCTCAATA
ACGTTATATCCTGATTCACGTAATATTTTTGGGGTAAATTTAGTTCCTGTTCCATTAACTGCGCTAAAAA
TAATTTTTAAATCTTTTTTAGCTTCTTGCTCTTTTTTGTACGTCTCTGTTTTAGAGCTAGAAATAGCAAG
TTAAAATAAGGCTAGTCCGTTATCAACTTGAAAAAGTGGCACCGAGTCGGTGCTTTTTTGAATTCGCTAG
CTAGGTCTTGAAAGGAGTGGGAATTGGCTCCGGTGCCCGTCAGTGGGCAGAGCGCACATCGCCCACAGTC
CCCGAGAAGTTGGGGGGAGGGGTCGGCAATTGATCCGGTGCCTAGAGAAGGTGGCGCGGGGTAAACTGGG
AAAGTGATGTCGTGTACTGGCTCCGCCTTTTTCCCGAGGGTGGGGGAGAACCGTATATAAGTGCAGTAGT
CGCCGTGAACGTTCTTTTTCGCAACGGGTTTGCCGCCAGAACACAGGACCGGTTCTAGAGCGCTGCCACC
ATGGACAAGAAGTACAGCATCGGCCTGGACATCGGCACCAACTCTGTGGGCTGGGCCGTGATCACCGACG
AGTACAAGGTGCCCAGCAAGAAATTCAAGGTGCTGGGCAACACCGACCGGCACAGCATCAAGAAGAACCT
GATCGGAGCCCTGCTGTTCGACAGCGGCGAAACAGCCGAGGCCACCCGGCTGAAGAGAACCGCCAGAAGA
AGATACACCAGACGGAAGAACCGGATCTGCTATCTGCAAGAGATCTTCAGCAACGAGATGGCCAAGGTGG
ACGACAGCTTCTTCCACAGACTGGAAGAGTCCTTCCTGGTGGAAGAGGATAAGAAGCACGAGCGGCACCC
CATCTTCGGCAACATCGTGGACGAGGTGGCCTACCACGAGAAGTACCCCACCATCTACCACCTGAGAAAG
AAACTGGTGGACAGCACCGACAAGGCCGACCTGCGGCTGATCTATCTGGCCCTGGCCCACATGATCAAGT
TCCGGGGCCACTTCCTGATCGAGGGCGACCTGAACCCCGACAACAGCGACGTGGACAAGCTGTTCATCCA
GCTGGTGCAGACCTACAACCAGCTGTTCGAGGAAAACCCCATCAACGCCAGCGGCGTGGACGCCAAGGCC
ATCCTGTCTGCCAGACTGAGCAAGAGCAGACGGCTGGAAAATCTGATCGCCCAGCTGCCCGGCGAGAAGA
AGAATGGCCTGTTCGGAAACCTGATTGCCCTGAGCCTGGGCCTGACCCCCAACTTCAAGAGCAACTTCGA
CCTGGCCGAGGATGCCAAACTGCAGCTGAGCAAGGACACCTACGACGACGACCTGGACAACCTGCTGGCC
CAGATCGGCGACCAGTACGCCGACCTGTTTCTGGCCGCCAAGAACCTGTCCGACGCCATCCTGCTGAGCG
ACATCCTGAGAGTGAACACCGAGATCACCAAGGCCCCCCTGAGCGCCTCTATGATCAAGAGATACGACGA
GCACCACCAGGACCTGACCCTGCTGAAAGCTCTCGTGCGGCAGCAGCTGCCTGAGAAGTACAAAGAGATT
TTCTTCGACCAGAGCAAGAACGGCTACGCCGGCTACATTGACGGCGGAGCCAGCCAGGAAGAGTTCTACA
AGTTCATCAAGCCCATCCTGGAAAAGATGGACGGCACCGAGGAACTGCTCGTGAAGCTGAACAGAGAGGA
CCTGCTGCGGAAGCAGCGGACCTTCGACAACGGCAGCATCCCCCACCAGATCCACCTGGGAGAGCTGCAC
GCCATTCTGCGGCGGCAGGAAGATTTTTACCCATTCCTGAAGGACAACCGGGAAAAGATCGAGAAGATCC
TGACCTTCCGCATCCCCTACTACGTGGGCCCTCTGGCCAGGGGAAACAGCAGATTCGCCTGGATGACCAG
AAAGAGCGAGGAAACCATCACCCCCTGGAACTTCGAGGAAGTGGTGGACAAGGGCGCTTCCGCCCAGAGC
TTCATCGAGCGGATGACCAACTTCGATAAGAACCTGCCCAACGAGAAGGTGCTGCCCAAGCACAGCCTGC
TGTACGAGTACTTCACCGTGTATAACGAGCTGACCAAAGTGAAATACGTGACCGAGGGAATGAGAAAGCC
CGCCTTCCTGAGCGGCGAGCAGAAAAAGGCCATCGTGGACCTGCTGTTCAAGACCAACCGGAAAGTGACC
GTGAAGCAGCTGAAAGAGGACTACTTCAAGAAAATCGAGTGCTTCGACTCCGTGGAAATCTCCGGCGTGG
AAGATCGGTTCAACGCCTCCCTGGGCACATACCACGATCTGCTGAAAATTATCAAGGACAAGGACTTCCT
GGACAATGAGGAAAACGAGGACATTCTGGAAGATATCGTGCTGACCCTGACACTGTTTGAGGACAGAGAG
ATGATCGAGGAACGGCTGAAAACCTATGCCCACCTGTTCGACGACAAAGTGATGAAGCAGCTGAAGCGGC
GGAGATACACCGGCTGGGGCAGGCTGAGCCGGAAGCTGATCAACGGCATCCGGGACAAGCAGTCCGGCAA
GACAATCCTGGATTTCCTGAAGTCCGACGGCTTCGCCAACAGAAACTTCATGCAGCTGATCCACGACGAC
AGCCTGACCTTTAAAGAGGACATCCAGAAAGCCCAGGTGTCCGGCCAGGGCGATAGCCTGCACGAGCACA
TTGCCAATCTGGCCGGCAGCCCCGCCATTAAGAAGGGCATCCTGCAGACAGTGAAGGTGGTGGACGAGCT
CGTGAAAGTGATGGGCCGGCACAAGCCCGAGAACATCGTGATCGAAATGGCCAGAGAGAACCAGACCACC
CAGAAGGGACAGAAGAACAGCCGCGAGAGAATGAAGCGGATCGAAGAGGGCATCAAAGAGCTGGGCAGCC
AGATCCTGAAAGAACACCCCGTGGAAAACACCCAGCTGCAGAACGAGAAGCTGTACCTGTACTACCTGCA
GAATGGGCGGGATATGTACGTGGACCAGGAACTGGACATCAACCGGCTGTCCGACTACGATGTGGACCAT
ATCGTGCCTCAGAGCTTTCTGAAGGACGACTCCATCGACAACAAGGTGCTGACCAGAAGCGACAAGAACC
GGGGCAAGAGCGACAACGTGCCCTCCGAAGAGGTCGTGAAGAAGATGAAGAACTACTGGCGGCAGCTGCT
GAACGCCAAGCTGATTACCCAGAGAAAGTTCGACAATCTGACCAAGGCCGAGAGAGGCGGCCTGAGCGAA
CTGGATAAGGCCGGCTTCATCAAGAGACAGCTGGTGGAAACCCGGCAGATCACAAAGCACGTGGCACAGA
TCCTGGACTCCCGGATGAACACTAAGTACGACGAGAATGACAAGCTGATCCGGGAAGTGAAAGTGATCAC
CCTGAAGTCCAAGCTGGTGTCCGATTTCCGGAAGGATTTCCAGTTTTACAAAGTGCGCGAGATCAACAAC
TACCACCACGCCCACGACGCCTACCTGAACGCCGTCGTGGGAACCGCCCTGATCAAAAAGTACCCTAAGC
TGGAAAGCGAGTTCGTGTACGGCGACTACAAGGTGTACGACGTGCGGAAGATGATCGCCAAGAGCGAGCA
GGAAATCGGCAAGGCTACCGCCAAGTACTTCTTCTACAGCAACATCATGAACTTTTTCAAGACCGAGATT
ACCCTGGCCAACGGCGAGATCCGGAAGCGGCCTCTGATCGAGACAAACGGCGAAACCGGGGAGATCGTGT
GGGATAAGGGCCGGGATTTTGCCACCGTGCGGAAAGTGCTGAGCATGCCCCAAGTGAATATCGTGAAAAA
GACCGAGGTGCAGACAGGCGGCTTCAGCAAAGAGTCTATCCTGCCCAAGAGGAACAGCGATAAGCTGATC
GCCAGAAAGAAGGACTGGGACCCTAAGAAGTACGGCGGCTTCGACAGCCCCACCGTGGCCTATTCTGTGC
TGGTGGTGGCCAAAGTGGAAAAGGGCAAGTCCAAGAAACTGAAGAGTGTGAAAGAGCTGCTGGGGATCAC
CATCATGGAAAGAAGCAGCTTCGAGAAGAATCCCATCGACTTTCTGGAAGCCAAGGGCTACAAAGAAGTG
AAAAAGGACCTGATCATCAAGCTGCCTAAGTACTCCCTGTTCGAGCTGGAAAACGGCCGGAAGAGAATGC
TGGCCTCTGCCGGCGAACTGCAGAAGGGAAACGAACTGGCCCTGCCCTCCAAATATGTGAACTTCCTGTA
CCTGGCCAGCCACTATGAGAAGCTGAAGGGCTCCCCCGAGGATAATGAGCAGAAACAGCTGTTTGTGGAA
CAGCACAAGCACTACCTGGACGAGATCATCGAGCAGATCAGCGAGTTCTCCAAGAGAGTGATCCTGGCCG
ACGCTAATCTGGACAAAGTGCTGTCCGCCTACAACAAGCACCGGGATAAGCCCATCAGAGAGCAGGCCGA
GAATATCATCCACCTGTTTACCCTGACCAATCTGGGAGCCCCTGCCGCCTTCAAGTACTTTGACACCACC
ATCGACCGGAAGAGGTACACCAGCACCAAAGAGGTGCTGGACGCCACCCTGATCCACCAGAGCATCACCG
GCCTGTACGAGACACGGATCGACCTGTCTCAGCTGGGAGGCGACAAGCGACCTGCCGCCACAAAGAAGGC
TGGACAGGCTAAGAAGAAGAAAGATTACAAAGACGATGACGATAAGGGATCCGGCGCAACAAACTTCTCT
CTGCTGAAACAAGCCGGAGATGTCGAAGAGAATCCTGGACCGATTGAACAAGATGGATTGCACGCAGGTT
CTCCGGCCGCTTGGGTGGAGAGGCTATTCGGCTATGACTGGGCACAACAGACAATCGGCTGCTCTGATGC
CGCCGTGTTCCGGCTGTCAGCGCAGGGGCGCCCGGTTCTTTTTGTCAAGACCGACCTGTCCGGTGCCCTG
AATGAACTGCAGGACGAGGCAGCGCGGCTATCGTGGCTGGCCACGACGGGCGTTCCTTGCGCAGCTGTGC
TCGACGTTGTCACTGAAGCGGGAAGGGACTGGCTGCTATTGGGCGAAGTGCCGGGGCAGGATCTCCTGTC
ATCTCACCTTGCTCCTGCCGAGAAAGTATCCATCATGGCTGATGCAATGCGGCGGCTGCATACGCTTGAT
CCGGCTACCTGCCCATTCGACCACCAAGCGAAACATCGCATCGAGCGAGCACGTACTCGGATGGAAGCCG
GTCTTGTCGATCAGGATGATCTGGACGAAGAGCATCAGGGGCTCGCGCCAGCCGAACTGTTCGCCAGGCT
CAAGGCGCGCATGCCCGACGGCGAGGATCTCGTCGTGACCCATGGCGATGCCTGCTTGCCGAATATCATG
GTGGAAAATGGCCGCTTTTCTGGATTCATCGACTGTGGCCGGCTGGGTGTGGCGGACCGCTATCAGGACA
TAGCGTTGGCTACCCGTGATATTGCTGAAGAGCTTGGCGGCGAATGGGCTGACCGCTTCCTCGTGCTTTA
CGGTATCGCCGCTCCCGATTCGCAGCGCATCGCCTTCTATCGCCTTCTTGACGAGTTCTTCTGAACGCGT
TAAGTCGACAATCAACCTCTGGATTACAAAATTTGTGAAAGATTGACTGGTATTCTTAACTATGTTGCTC
CTTTTACGCTATGTGGATACGCTGCTTTAATGCCTTTGTATCATGCTATTGCTTCCCGTATGGCTTTCAT
TTTCTCCTCCTTGTATAAATCCTGGTTGCTGTCTCTTTATGAGGAGTTGTGGCCCGTTGTCAGGCAACGT
GGCGTGGTGTGCACTGTGTTTGCTGACGCAACCCCCACTGGTTGGGGCATTGCCACCACCTGTCAGCTCC
TTTCCGGGACTTTCGCTTTCCCCCTCCCTATTGCCACGGCGGAACTCATCGCCGCCTGCCTTGCCCGCTG
CTGGACAGGGGCTCGGCTGTTGGGCACTGACAATTCCGTGGTGTTGTCGGGGAAATCATCGTCCTTTCCT
TGGCTGCTCGCCTGTGTTGCCACCTGGATTCTGCGCGGGACGTCCTTCTGCTACGTCCCTTCGGCCCTCA
ATCCAGCGGACCTTCCTTCCCGCGGCCTGCTGCCGGCTCTGCGGCCTCTTCCGCGTCTTCGCCTTCGCCC
TCAGACGAGTCGGATCTCCCTTTGGGCCGCCTCCCCGCGTCGACTTTAAGACCAATGACTTACAAGGCAG
CTGTAGATCTTAGCCACTTTTTAAAAGAAAAGGGGGGACTGGAAGGGCTAATTCACTCCCAACGAAGACA
AGATCTGCTTTTTGCTTGTACTGGGTCTCTCTGGTTAGACCAGATCTGAGCCTGGGAGCTCTCTGGCTAA
CTAGGGAACCCACTGCTTAAGCCTCAATAAAGCTTGCCTTGAGTGCTTCAAGTAGTGTGTGCCCGTCTGT
TGTGTGACTCTGGTAACTAGAGATCCCTCAGACCCTTTTAGTCAGTGTGGAAAATCTCTAGCAGGGCCCG
TTTAAACCCGCTGATCAGCCTCGACTGTGCCTTCTAGTTGCCAGCCATCTGTTGTTTGCCCCTCCCCCGT
GCCTTCCTTGACCCTGGAAGGTGCCACTCCCACTGTCCTTTCCTAATAAAATGAGGAAATTGCATCGCAT
TGTCTGAGTAGGTGTCATTCTATTCTGGGGGGTGGGGTGGGGCAGGACAGCAAGGGGGAGGATTGGGAAG
ACAATAGCAGGCATGCTGGGGATGCGGTGGGCTCTATGGCTTCTGAGGCGGAAAGAACCAGCTGGGGCTC
TAGGGGGTATCCCC
[124 nt withheld, positions 11355-11478]
C
[91 nt withheld, positions 11480-11570]
A
[49 nt withheld, positions 11572-11620]
CCTTTGACGTTGGAGTCCACGTTCTTT
[37 nt withheld, positions 11648-11684]
ACCCTATCTCGGTCTATTCTTTTGATTTATAAGGGATTTTGCCGATTTCGGCCTATTGGTTAAAAAATGA
GCTGATTTAACAAAAATTTAACGCGAATTAATTCTGTGGAATGTGTGTCAGTTAGGGTGTGGAAAGTCCC
CAGGCTCCCCAGCAGGCAGAAGTATGCAAAGCATGCATCTCAATTAGTCAGCAACCAGGTGTGGAAAGTC
CCCAGGCTCCCCAGCAGGCAGAAGTATGCAAAGCATGCATCTCAATTAGTCAGCAACCATAGTCCCGCCC
CTAACTCCGCCCATCCCGCCCCTAACTCCGCCCAGTTCCGCCCATTCTCCGCCCCATGGCTGACTAATTT
TTTTTATTTATGCAGAGGCCGAGGCCGCCTCTGCCTCTGAGCTATTCCAGAAGTAGTGAGGAGGCTTTTT
TGGAGGCCTAGGCTTTTGCAAAAAGCTCCCGGGAGCTTGTATATCCATTTTCGGATCTGATCAGCACGTG
TTGACAATTAATCATCGGCATAGTATATCGGCATAGTATAATACGACAAGGTGAGGAACTAAACCATGGC
CAAGTTGACCAGTGCCGTTCCGGTGCTCACCGCGCGCGACGTCGCCGGAGCGGTCGAGTTCTGGACCGAC
CGGCTCGGGTTCTCCCGGGACTTCGTGGAGGACGACTTCGCCGGTGTGGTCCGGGACGACGTGACCCTGT
TCATCAGCGCGGTCCAGGACCAGGTGGTGCCGGACAACACCCTGGCCTGGGTGTGGGTGCGCGGCCTGGA
CGAGCTGTACGCCGAGTGGTCGGAGGTCGTGTCCACGAACTTCCGGGACGCCTCCGGGCCGGCCATGACC
GAGATCGGCGAGCAGCCGTGGGGGCGGGAGTTCGCCCTGCGCGACCCGGCCGGCAACTGCGTGCACTTCG
TGGCCGAGGAGCAGGACTGACACGTGCTACGAGATTTCGATTCCACCGCCGCCTTCTATGAAAGGTTGGG
CTTCGGAATCGTTTTCCGGGACGCCGGCTGGATGATCCTCCAGCGCGGGGATCTCATGCTGGAGTTCTTC
GCCCACCCCAACTTGTTTATTGCAGCTTATAATGGTTACAAATAAAGCAATAGCATCACAAATTTCACAA
ATAAAGCATTTTTTTCACTGCATTCTAGTTGTGGTTTGTCCAAACTCATCAATGTATCTTATCATGTCTG
TATACCGTCGACCTCTAGCTAGAGCTTGGCGTAATCATGGTCATAGCTGTTTCCTGTGTGAAATTGTTAT
CCGCTCACAATTCCACACAACATACGAGCCGGAAGCATAAAGTGTAAAGCCTGGGGTGCCTAATGAGTGA
GCTAACTCACATTAATTGCGTTGCGCTCACTGCCCGCTTTCCAGTCGGGAAACCTGTCGTGCCAGCTGCA
TTAATGAATCGGCCAACGCGCGGGGAGAGGCGGTTTGCGTATTGGGCGCTCTTCCGCTTCCTCGCTCACT
GACTCGCTGCGCTCGGTCGTTCGGCTGCGGCGAGCGGTATCAGCTCACTCAAAGGCGGTAATACGGTTAT
CCACAGAATCAGGGGATAACGCAGGAAAGAACATGTGAGCAAAAGGCCAGCAAAAGGCCAGGAACCGTAA
AAAGGCCGCGTTGCTGGCGTTTTTCCATAGGCTCCGCCCCCCTGACGAGCATCACAAAAATCGACGCTCA
AGTCAGAGGTGGCGAAACCCGACAGGACTATAAAGATACCAGGCGTTTCCCCCTGGAAGCTCCCTCGTGC
GCTCTCCTGTTCCGACCCTGCCGCTTACCGGATACCTGTCCGCCTTTCTCCCTTCGGGAAGCGTGGCGCT
TTCTCATAGCTCACGCTGTAGGTATCTCAGTTCGGTGTAGGTCGTTCGCTCCAAGCTGGGCTGTGTGCAC
GAACCCCCCGTTCAGCCCGACCGCTGCGCCTTATCCGGTAACTATCGTCTTGAGTCCAACCCGGTAAGAC
ACGACTTATCGCCACTGGCAGCAGCCACTGGTAACAGGATTAGCAGAGCGAGGTATGTAGGCGGTGCTAC
AGAGTTCTTGAAGTGGTGGCCTAACTACGGCTACACTAGAAGAACAGTATTTGGTATCTGCGCTCTGCTG
AAGCCAGTTACCTTCGGAAAAAGAGTTGGTAGCTCTTGATCCGGCAAACAAACCACCGCTGGTAGCGGTG
GTTTTTTTGTTTGCAAGCAGCAGATTACGCGCAGAAAAAAAGGATCTCAAGAAGATCCTTTGATCTTTTC
TACGGGGTCTGACGCTCAGTGGAACGAAAACTCACGTTAAGGGATTTTGGTCATGAGATTATCAAAAAGG
ATCTTCACCTAGATCCTTTTAAATTAAAAATGAAGTTTTAAATCAATCTAAAGTATATATGAGTAAACTT
GGTCTGACAGTTACCAATGCTTAATCAGTGAGGCACCTATCTCAGCGATCTGTCTATTTCGTTCATCCAT
AGTTGCCTGACTCCCCGTCGTGTAGATAACTACGATACGGGAGGGCTTACCATCTGGCCCCAGTGCTGCA
ATGATACCGCGAGACCCACGCTCACCGGCTCCAGATTTATCAGCAATAAACCAGCCAGCCGGAAGGGCCG
AGCGCAGAAGTGGTCCTGCAACTTTATCCGCCTCCATCCAGTCTATTAATTGTTGCCGGGAAGCTAGAGT
AAGTAGTTCGCCAGTTAATAGTTTGCGCAACGTTGTTGCCATTGCTACAGGCATCGTGGTGTCACGCTCG
TCGTTTGGTATGGCTTCATTCAGCTCCGGTTCCCAACGATCAAGGCGAGTTACATGATCCCCCATGTTGT
GCAAAAAAGCGGTTAGCTCCTTCGGTCCTCCGATCGTTGTCAGAAGTAAGTTGGCCGCAGTGTTATCACT
CATGGTTATGGCAGCACTGCATAATTCTCTTACTGTCATGCCATCCGTAAGATGCTTTTCTGTGACTGGT
GAGTACTCAACCAAGTCATTCTGAGAATAGTGTATGCGGCGACCGAGTTGCTCTTGCCCGGCGTCAATAC
GGGATAATACCGCGCCACATAGCAGAACTTTAAAAGTGCTCATCATTGGAAAACGTTCTTCGGGGCGAAA
ACTCTCAAGGATCTTACCGCTGTTGAGATCCAGTTCGATGTAACCCACTCGTGCACCCAACTGATCTTCA
GCATCTTTTACTTTCACCAGCGTTTCTGGGTGAGCAAAAACAGGAAGGCAAAATGCCGCAAAAAAGGGAA
TAAGGGCGACACGGAAATGTTGAATACTCATACTCTTCCTTTTTCAATATTATTGAAGCATTTATCAGGG
TTATTGTCTCATGAGCGGATACATATTTGAATGTATTTAGAAAAATAAACAAATAGGGGTTCCGCGCACA
TTTCCCCGAAAAGTGCCACCTGAC
Features (pLannotate 1.2.2; 34 found; start..end, strand, type, name):
     31..83      -  misc_feature   bom (fragment): basis of mobility region from pBR322
    238..617     +  enhancer       CMV enhancer: human cytomegalovirus immediate early enhancer
    618..817     +  promoter       CMV promoter: human cytomegalovirus (CMV) immediate early promoter
    835..1015    +  LTR            5' LTR (truncated): truncated 5' long terminal repeat (LTR) from HIV-1
   1062..1187    +  misc_feature   HIV-1 Ψ: packaging signal of human immunodeficiency virus type 1
   1171..1534    +  CDS            HIV-1 gag (fragment): gag protein from human immunodeficiency virus 1; gag
   1680..1913    +  misc_feature   RRE: The Rev response element (RRE) of HIV-1 allows for Rev-dependent mRNA export from the nucleus to the cytoplasm.
   2290..2390    +  CDS            Rev (fragment): human immunodeficiency virus 1 (HIV-1) Rev protein; rev; enhances nuclear export of unspliced and incompletely spliced viral mRNAs
   2440..2557    +  misc_feature   cPPT/CTS: central polypurine tract and central termination sequence of HIV-1
   2608..2848    +  promoter       U6 promoter: RNA polymerase III promoter for human U6 snRNA
   3034..3693    -  CDS            deoC1: DEOC1_STAAN - Also known as dra. Experimental evidence at protein level: Swiss-Prot protein existence level 1. Catalyzes a reversible aldol reaction between acetaldehyde and D-glyceraldehyde 3-phosphate to generate 2-deoxy-D-ribose 5- phosphate. From Staphylococcus aureus (strain N315).
   4738..4813    +  misc_RNA       gRNA scaffold: guide RNA scaffold for the Streptococcus pyogenes CRISPR/Cas9 system
   4831..4849    +  CDS            small t antigen (fragment): SV40 (simian virus 40) small t antigen
   4875..5086    +  promoter       EF-1α core promoter: core promoter for human elongation factor EF-1α
   5111..9214    +  CDS            Cas9: Cas9 (Csn1) endonuclease from the Streptococcus pyogenes Type II CRISPR/Cas system generates RNA-guided double strand breaks in DNA
   9352..10144   +  CDS            NeoR/KanR (fragment): aminoglycoside phosphotransferase from Tn5; aph(3')-II (or nptII); confers resistance to neomycin, kanamycin, and G418 (Geneticin®)
  10160..10748   +  misc_feature   WPRE: woodchuck hepatitis virus posttranscriptional regulatory element
  10799..10818   +  misc_feature   cPPT/CTS (fragment): central polypurine tract and central termination sequence of HIV-1
  10820..11053   +  LTR            3' LTR (ΔU3): self-inactivating 3' long terminal repeat (LTR) from HIV-1
  11085..11309   +  polyA_signal   bGH poly(A) signal: bovine growth hormone polyadenylation signal
  11313..11334   +  promoter       SV40 promoter (fragment): SV40 enhancer and early promoter
  11355..11783   +  rep_origin     f1 ori (sequence partly withheld): f1 bacteriophage origin of replication; arrow indicates direction of (+) strand synthesis
  11797..12126   +  promoter       SV40 promoter: SV40 enhancer and early promoter
  12174..12221   +  promoter       EM7 promoter: synthetic bacterial promoter&nbsp
  12240..12614   +  CDS            BleoR: antibiotic-binding protein; Sh ble from Streptoalloteichus hindustanus; confers resistance to bleomycin, phleomycin, and Zeocin™
  12624..12749   +  CDS            ble (fragment): BLE_KLEPN - Experimental evidence at protein level: Swiss-Prot protein existence level 1. Binding protein with a strong affinity to the bleomycin family of antibiotics. Binds to CL990; an antimitotic-antibiotic compound. From Klebsiella pneumoniae.
  12744..12865   +  polyA_signal   SV40 poly(A) signal: SV40 polyadenylation signal
  12936..12958   -  protein_bind   lac operator (fragment): The lac repressor binds to the lac operator to inhibit transcription in E. coli. This inhibition can be relieved by adding lactose or isopropyl-β-D-thiogalactopyranoside (IPTG). lac repressor encoded by lacI
  12962..12992   -  promoter       lac promoter: promoter for the E. coli lac operon
  13007..13028   -  protein_bind   CAP binding site: CAP binding activates transcription in the presence of cAMP. E. coli catabolite activator protein
  13041..13133   -  CDS            lacI (fragment): lac repressor; lacI; The lac repressor binds to the lac operator to inhibit transcription in E. coli. This inhibition can be relieved by adding lactose or isopropyl-β-D-thiogalactopyranoside (IPTG).
  13316..13904   -  rep_origin     ori: high-copy-number ColE1/pMB1/pBR322/pUC origin of replication
  14075..14935   -  CDS            AmpR: β-lactamase; bla; confers resistance to ampicillin, carbenicillin, and related antibiotics
  14936..15040   -  promoter       AmpR promoter: bla
