[The description below was written by a language model from this plasmid's Addgene catalogue record and pLannotate feature annotations shown in this document.]
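Description:
pLentiCRISPRv2 Neo is an empty, all-in-one lentiviral CRISPR/Cas9 backbone derived from pLentiCRISPRv2, carrying a neomycin resistance marker so that transduced mammalian cells can be selected with G418. In bacteria it is maintained as a high-copy plasmid through a ColE1/pUC-type origin with ampicillin resistance. An f1 origin is also present. The repeated LTR sequences typical of lentiviral vectors are consistent with its listed propagation in a recombination-reduced strain.

The transfer cassette has a third-generation, self-inactivating design. A CMV enhancer/promoter drives a truncated HIV-1 5' LTR, followed by the Ψ packaging signal with a partial gag fragment, the Rev response element and the cPPT/CTS, and it ends in a ΔU3 3' LTR followed by a bGH polyadenylation signal. Within this unit, a human U6 Pol III promoter sits upstream of the S. pyogenes guide RNA scaffold. The roughly 1.9 kb between them holds no guide and appears to be a filler region, which the annotation software matched in part to a bacterial deoC1 coding sequence. The record lists no insert, and users would presumably replace this segment with a guide sequence of their choice.

Downstream, an EF-1α core promoter drives S. pyogenes Cas9, followed closely by the NeoR coding sequence and a WPRE that enhances transcript expression. The table does not annotate the element linking Cas9 and NeoR. Outside the LTRs, the backbone retains an SV40/EM7-driven bleomycin (Zeocin) resistance cassette, which is not packaged into virus. The vector is suited to stable Cas9-mediated gene knockout, and its G418 selection can be combined with vectors that carry other markers.
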