Addgene plasmid #127644: pLentiCRISPRv2 Neo
Purpose: (Empty Backbone) Empty pLentiCRISPRv2 with NeoR
Depositing lab: Nicolas Manel. Depositing organization: Institut Curie. Publication: Bloom syndrome protein restrains innate immune sensing of micronuclei by cGAS. Gratia M, Rodero MP, Conrad C, Bou Samra E, Maurin M, Rice GI, Duffy D, Revy P, Petit F, Dale RC, Crow YJ, Amor-Gueret M, Manel N. J Exp Med. 2019 May 6;216(5):1199-1213. doi: 10.1084/jem.20181329. Epub 2019 Apr 1. PubMed 30936263.
Backbone
  Vector backbone: pLentiCRISPRv2
  Vector type: Lentiviral
  Selectable markers: Neomycin (select with G418)
Growth in bacteria
  Bacterial resistance: Ampicillin, 100 μg/mL
  Growth temperature: 30°C
  Growth strain: NEB Stable
  Copy number: High Copy
Gene/Insert
  Gene/Insert name: None
Terms and licenses: Academic/Nonprofit Terms; Industry Terms: Not Available to Industry
How to cite: pLentiCRISPRv2 Neo was a gift from Nicolas Manel (Addgene plasmid # 127644 ; http://n2t.net/addgene:127644 ; RRID:Addgene_127644)
